Addgene plasmid #46779: PCMV-intron myc Rab2WT
Purpose: expression of WT Rab2a in mammalian cells
Depositing lab: Terry Hébert. Depositing organization: McGill University. Publication: Seven transmembrane receptor core signaling complexes are assembled prior to plasma membrane trafficking. Dupre DJ, Robitaille M, Ethier N, Villeneuve LR, Mamarbachi AM, Hebert TE. J Biol Chem. 2006 Nov 10;281(45):34561-73. Epub 2006 Sep 7. 10.1074/jbc.M605012200 PubMed 16959776.
Backbone
  Vector backbone: pCMV-intron myc
  Modifications to backbone: intron-myc inserted HindIII/XbaI. Intron enhances stability of mRNA.
  Vector type: Mammalian Expression
  Selectable markers: Neomycin (select with G418)
Growth in bacteria
  Bacterial resistance: Ampicillin, 100 μg/mL
  Growth temperature: 37°C
  Growth strain: DH5alpha
  Copy number: Unknown
Gene/Insert
  Gene/Insert name: RAB2 (alt name: RAB2A)
  Species: H. sapiens (human)
  Insert size (bp): 640
  Entrez Gene: RAB2A (a.k.a. LHX, RAB2)
  Promoter: CMV
  Tag / fusion protein: myc (N terminal on backbone)
  Cloning method: Restriction Enzyme; 5′ cloning site BamHI (not destroyed); 3′ cloning site XhoI (not destroyed)
  Sequencing primers: 5′ CMV-F; 3′ BGH Reverse
Terms and licenses: Academic/Nonprofit Terms; Industry Terms: Not Available to Industry
Depositor comments: cDNA was obtained from UMR cDNA Resource Center, www.cdna.org . Also see Dupré et al., 2006 Cell Signal. 2007 Mar;19(3):481-9. https://www.ncbi.nlm.nih.gov/pubmed/16979872 for more information.
How to cite: PCMV-intron myc Rab2WT was a gift from Terry Hébert (Addgene plasmid # 46779 ; http://n2t.net/addgene:46779 ; RRID:Addgene_46779)
