[The description below was written by a language model from this plasmid's Addgene catalogue record.]
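Description:
PCMV-intron myc Rab2WT is a mammalian expression plasmid for producing wild-type human Rab2A, a small GTPase of the Rab family, in cultured mammalian cells. It is built on the pCMV-intron myc backbone, in which an intron-myc cassette was inserted between HindIII and XbaI sites. The plasmid is propagated in E. coli under ampicillin selection, and it carries a neomycin resistance marker so that transfected mammalian cells can be selected with G418. The record does not state the bacterial origin of replication, and the copy number is listed as unknown. No feature table is provided, so the arrangement of elements can only be inferred from the catalogue fields.

The insert is the roughly 640 bp RAB2A coding sequence, derived from a cDNA resource clone and placed between BamHI and XhoI sites, both of which remain intact. Transcription is driven by the CMV promoter, a strong constitutive promoter in most mammalian cell lines. According to the depositor, the intron in the backbone enhances stability of the mRNA. The backbone also supplies a myc epitope at the N terminus of Rab2A, which allows the protein to be detected or immunoprecipitated with anti-myc antibodies. The use of a BGH reverse sequencing primer suggests a bovine growth hormone polyadenylation region downstream of the insert, although this is not explicitly recorded.

The associated publication concerns the assembly of seven-transmembrane receptor signalling complexes before they traffic to the plasma membrane. The record does not spell out the plasmid's role there, and the "WT" label would suit use as a wild-type reference alongside mutant Rab constructs.
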