>Addgene plasmid #46779 | PCMV-intron myc Rab2WT | addgene partial sequence | sequence record 67946 | CMV-F 5'-CGCAAATGGGCGGTAGGCGTG-3'
GCAGAGCTCGTTTAGTGAACCGTCAGATCACTAGAAGCTTTATTGCGGTAGTTTATCACAGTTAAATTGC
TAACGCAGTCAGTGCTTCTGACACAACAGTCTCGAACTTAAGCTGCAGTGACTCTCTTAAGGTAGCCTTG
CAGAAGTTGGTCGTGAGGCACTGGGCAGGTAAGTATCAAGGTTACAAGACAGGTTTAAGGAGACCAATAG
AAACTGGGCTTGTCGAGACAGAGAAGACTCTTGCGTTTCTGATAGGCACCTATTGGTCTTACTGACATCC
ACTTTGCCTTTCTCTCCACAGGTGTCCACTCCCAGTTCAATTACAGCTCTTAAGGCTAGAGTACTTAATA
CGACTCACTATAGGCTAGCCTCGACATGGAACAGAAACTCATCTCTGAAGAGGATCTGTCTAGAGGATCC
ACCATGGCGTACGCCTATCTCTTCAAGTACATCATAATCGGCGACACAGGTGTTGGTAAATCATGCTTAT
TGCTACAGTTTACAGACAAGAGGTTTCAGCCAGTGCATGACCTTACTATTGGTGTAGAGTTCGGTGCTCG
AATGATAACTATTGATGGGAAACAGATAAAACTTCAGATATGGGATACGGCAGGGCAAGAATCCTTTCGT
TCCATCACAAGGTCGTATTACAGAGGTGCAGCAGGAGCTTTACTAGTTTACGATATTACACGGAGAGATA
CATTCAACCACTTGACAACCTGGTTAGAAGATGCCCGCCAGCATTCCAATTCCAACATGGTCATTATGCT
TATTGGAAATAAAAGTGATTTAGAATCTAGAAGAGAAGTAAAAAAAGAAGAAGGTGAAGCTTTTGCACGA
GAACATGGACTCATCTTCATGGAAACGTCTGCTAAGACTGCTTCCAATG
